Addgene plasmid #69191: LD224
Purpose: Integration of 2GFP tag at Atg24 C terminus, use auxotrophic marker URA3(Candida albicans)
Depositing lab: Zhiping Xie. Depositing organization: Shanghai Jiao Tong University. Publication: A fluorescent tool set for yeast Atg proteins. Li D, Song JZ, Shan MH, Li SP, Liu W, Li H, Zhu J, Wang Y, Lin J, Xie Z. Autophagy. 2015;11(6):954-60. doi: 10.1080/15548627.2015.1040971. PubMed 25998947.
Backbone
  Vector backbone: Bluescript II SK+
  Vector type: Yeast Expression
Growth in bacteria
  Bacterial resistance: Ampicillin, 100 μg/mL
  Growth temperature: 37°C
  Growth strain: DH5alpha
  Copy number: High Copy
Gene/Insert
  Gene/Insert name: Atg24-2EGFP
  Species: S. cerevisiae (budding yeast)
  Insert size (bp): 5800
  Tag / fusion protein: 2xEGFP (C terminal on insert)
  Cloning method: Restriction Enzyme; 5′ cloning site SacII (not destroyed); 3′ cloning site XhoI (not destroyed)
  Sequencing primers: 5′ T7; 3′ SP6
Terms and licenses: Academic/Nonprofit Terms; Industry Terms: Not Available to Industry
How to cite: LD224 was a gift from Zhiping Xie (Addgene plasmid # 69191 ; http://n2t.net/addgene:69191 ; RRID:Addgene_69191)
