[The description below was written by a language model from this plasmid's Addgene catalogue record and pLannotate feature annotations shown in this document.]
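Description:
LD224 is a yeast integration plasmid built on the Bluescript II SK+ backbone, designed to tag the Saccharomyces cerevisiae autophagy protein Atg24 (also known as Snx4 or Cvt13, a sorting nexin involved in the Cvt pathway, mitophagy and pexophagy) with two tandem copies of GFP at its C terminus. In E. coli it is maintained as a high-copy plasmid through the ColE1/pUC origin and selected with ampicillin via the AmpR (β-lactamase) gene. The backbone also retains the f1 origin, lacZα and lac regulatory remnants, and flanking T7 and T3 promoters. No yeast replication origin or centromere is annotated, consistent with its stated use for chromosomal integration rather than episomal maintenance.

The insert of roughly 5.8 kb, cloned between SacII and XhoI, begins with about 500 bp of unannotated sequence upstream of the SNX4/ATG24 coding region. This may be native upstream sequence, but the record does not name a promoter. The open reading frame is followed in the same orientation by two consecutive GFP units, listed as 2xEGFP in the catalogue and annotated as GFP (S65T) by the feature software, and then by the ADH1 terminator. Downstream lies a selectable cassette in which the Ashbya gossypii TEF promoter and terminator drive URA3. The catalogue states that this marker is from Candida albicans, although the automated annotation matched it to the S. cerevisiae orthologue. A TAD2 coding segment in reverse orientation follows the marker and may serve as the downstream homology arm, though the record does not say so. The plasmid belongs to a fluorescent tool set for visualising yeast Atg proteins, with uracil prototrophy used to select integrants.
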