Features (pLannotate 1.2.2; 20 found; start..end, strand, type, name):
     30..458     -  rep_origin     f1 ori (sequence partly withheld): f1 bacteriophage origin of replication; arrow indicates direction of (+) strand synthesis
    463..618     -  CDS            lacZα (fragment): LacZα fragment of β-galactosidase; lacZ fragment
    626..644     +  promoter       T7 promoter: promoter for bacteriophage T7 RNA polymerase
   1167..2435    +  CDS            SNX4: SNX4_YEAST - Also known as ATG24, CVT13. Experimental evidence at protein level: Swiss-Prot protein existence level 1. Sorting nexin, involved in the separation or division of vacuoles throughout the entire life cycle of the cells (By similarity). Involved in retrieval of late-Golgi SNAREs from post-Golgi endosomes to the trans-Golgi network, for cytoplasm to vacuole transport (Cvt), mitophagy, and pexophagy. Involved in proper sorting of the v-SNARE protein SNC1. From Saccharomyces cerevisiae (strain ATCC 204508 / S288c) (Baker's yeast).
   2487..3200    +  CDS            GFP (S65T): GFP (S65T) is a basic (constitutively fluorescent) green fluorescent protein published in 1995, derived from Aequorea victoria.
   3237..3950    +  CDS            GFP (S65T): GFP (S65T) is a basic (constitutively fluorescent) green fluorescent protein published in 1995, derived from Aequorea victoria.
   3974..4161    +  terminator     ADH1 terminator: S. cerevisiae ADH1; transcription terminator for the S. cerevisiae alcohol dehydrogenase 1 (ADH1) gene
   4236..4579    +  promoter       TEF promoter: Ashbya gossypii TEF promoter
   4598..5386    +  CDS            URA3: PYRF_YEAST - Experimental evidence at protein level: Swiss-Prot protein existence level 1. From Saccharomyces cerevisiae (strain ATCC 204508 / S288c) (Baker's yeast).
   5398..5595    +  terminator     TEF terminator: Ashbya gossypii TEF terminator
   5840..6562    -  CDS            TAD2: TAD2_YEAST - Experimental evidence at protein level: Swiss-Prot protein existence level 1. Deaminates adenosine-34 to inosine in many tRNAs. From Saccharomyces cerevisiae (strain ATCC 204508 / S288c) (Baker's yeast).
   6562..6583    +  misc_feature   MCS (fragment): pBluescript multiple cloning site
   6596..6614    -  promoter       T3 promoter: promoter for bacteriophage T3 RNA polymerase
   6659..6675    -  protein_bind   lac operator: The lac repressor binds to the lac operator to inhibit transcription in E. coli. This inhibition can be relieved by adding lactose or isopropyl-β-D-thiogalactopyranoside (IPTG). lac repressor encoded by lacI
   6683..6713    -  promoter       lac promoter: promoter for the E. coli lac operon
   6728..6749    -  protein_bind   CAP binding site: CAP binding activates transcription in the presence of cAMP. E. coli catabolite activator protein
   6762..6854    -  CDS            lacI (fragment): lac repressor; lacI; The lac repressor binds to the lac operator to inhibit transcription in E. coli. This inhibition can be relieved by adding lactose or isopropyl-β-D-thiogalactopyranoside (IPTG).
   7037..7625    -  rep_origin     ori: high-copy-number ColE1/pMB1/pBR322/pUC origin of replication
   7796..8656    -  CDS            AmpR: β-lactamase; bla; confers resistance to ampicillin, carbenicillin, and related antibiotics
   8657..8761    -  promoter       AmpR promoter: bla
>Addgene plasmid #69191 | LD224 | depositor full sequence | sequence record 128298 | LD224 sequence 8784 bps
CTAAATTGTAAGCGTTAATATTTTGTTAAAATTCGCGTTAAATTTTTGTTAAATCAGCTCATTTTTTAAC
CAATAGGCCGAAATCGGCAAAATCCCTTATAAATCAAAAGAATAGACCGAGATAGGGT
[37 nt withheld, positions 129-165]
AAAGAACGTGGACTCCAACGTCAAAGG
[49 nt withheld, positions 193-241]
T
[91 nt withheld, positions 243-333]
G
[124 nt withheld, positions 335-458]
CCCATTCGCCATTCAGGCTGCGCAACTGTTGGGAAGGGCGATCGGTGCGGGCCTCTTCGCTATTACGCCA
GCTGGCGAAAGGGGGATGTGCTGCAAGGCGATTAAGTTGGGTAACGCCAGGGTTTTCCCAGTCACGACGT
TGTAAAACGACGGCCAGTGAGCGCGCGTAATACGACTCACTATAGGGCGAATTGGAGCTCCACCGCGGTT
TCTGCTGAAAGCCCAAGCTTTCATAAATTAATAGGTTTCGTGGTCTAGTCGGTTATGGCATCTGCTTAAC
ACGCAGAACGTCCCCAGTTCGATCCTGGGCGAAATCAATTTTTTGTTTTTTTAATTCACAAGAATAACCT
GGTATTGTTATAAGCAAGCCACCCTTTGCGTACGATCAAACACCCTATAAAATCTATATGCAATACTGAG
ATATTGTATTTTTTCTCCTTTAATTGTTTATAGTTCAGAATAACAGTTCAAAAATCTATGCCGCGCTCAC
AGGGTCCTGCCGGGTATTCGCCCTCCAGCTTGAAAGGGGTGGCAATGCCCAAGAGCGATGTATAGTTTAG
TATCAAGGAATTGAGAGAGGTATTACACCAAGGATTTCCGTGAACGAAGTGACGACGCAAGATTAACAGA
TTAAATTCTGGTAGTAGGCTAAGCCGTTATTAAACTTTATTTACGGTATACCACAATACTGCTCTTTTTG
TTGAGGATATGACAGACAAAGGCAAGAACGATTTAACAAGCAAAGCTAAGGACAAAGCCAGAGGCAACCC
CGAGAAGCCACCATATTGGTTTGAAATCATTGTTTCTGATCCACAAAAAAGAACTGGTGACCCAGGCTCT
TCATCTGGCTACGTGAGTTATCAGATATCAACAAAGACTAACAACACGTCATTTTATGATAATCGTGGCG
ATCCAGAATCTATTATAGTTGTACATAGAAGATACAGTGACCTATTGCTCCTGCATGATATTTTACTCAA
CAGGTTCCCCACCTGCATCATCCCGCCATTACCTGATAAGAAAGTTTTTCAATACATAGCAGGCGATAGG
TTTAGCCAAAGATTTACACAAAAGAGATGTCATAGTTTGCAAAATTTCCTAAGAAGGGTCTCTTTGCATC
CCGATCTTTCTCAATCAAAAGTCTTCAAAACTTTTTTGGTGAGTAAAGATTGGGAATCTCACCGCAAAGT
CCTCCAGGATAGCTTGCAACCAAATAAAGATGAAGTTACTGATGCTTTTATGAATGCCTTCAAAACAGTT
CACAAGCAAAACGAAGAATTCACTGAGATAAGGGAGAAAAGTGATAAACTAGATCGGACTGTGACAAAGA
TAGATAAACTTTTTCATAAGGTTGTGAAAAAAAATGATTCGATGTCTGAAGACTATACAAAGTTGGGCAG
TAATTTACAGGAATTACAAGAATTGGTCACAGGCGAAAACGAGGAACTTGCTGCGAAGTTGAAGATTTTT
AATGAAGGTGTAACACAGCTGTCATATGGCTTGCAAGATCTTACAAAGTATCTGGATTACGAATATATTG
TTGATTTGAAGGATCTTGAACACTACATTGATAGTATGCGACAGCTGATCAAATTGAAAGACCAGAAACA
GATAGACTACGAAGAACTAAGTGATTATTTAACCAGGTCAATCAAAGAAAAAAATAACTTGATTTCTGGA
TACGGAGGTAGTAATTTCTTTGCCAATAAATTGGAAGAACTAGCGGGAATAAATCAGGAGGCTTCACGTA
GAGAAAAAATCAATAAACTAGAAGGCAAAATAACGTCATTAACAGGTGAATTAGAAAACGCTAAAAAGGT
GGCGGATGGATTCGAACAGGAATGCTTGAAGGAAATAGACCATTTCGAAAGTGTAAAAACGGCTGAAATC
AAGAAATCTCTGGGCTCACTAGCGGACCATCATATCGAATTCTACGAAAGGATACTTGAAGCATGGGAAA
AAGTAGACGATAGTCTAGCTTCGTACGCTGCAGGTCGACGGATCGGTGACGGTGCTGGTTTAATTAACAT
GTCTAAAGGTGAAGAATTATTCACTGGTGTTGTCCCAATTTTGGTTGAATTAGATGGTGATGTTAATGGT
CACAAATTTTCTGTCTCCGGTGAAGGTGAAGGTGATGCTACTTACGGTAAATTGACCTTAAAATTTATTT
GTACTACTGGTAAATTGCCAGTTCCATGGCCAACCTTAGTCACTACTTTAACTTATGGTGTTCAATGTTT
TTCTAGATACCCAGATCATATGAAACAACATGACTTTTTCAAGTCTGCCATGCCAGAAGGTTATGTTCAA
GAAAGAACTATTTTTTTCAAAGATGACGGTAACTACAAGACCAGAGCTGAAGTCAAGTTTGAAGGTGATA
CCTTAGTTAATAGAATCGAATTAAAAGGTATTGATTTTAAAGAAGATGGTAACATTTTAGGTCACAAATT
GGAATACAACTATAACTCTCACAATGTTTACATCATGGCTGACAAACAAAAGAATGGTATCAAAGTTAAC
TTCAAAATTAGACACAACATTGAAGATGGTTCTGTTCAATTAGCTGACCATTATCAACAAAATACTCCAA
TTGGTGATGGTCCAGTCTTGTTACCAGACAACCATTACTTATCCACTCAATCTGCCTTATCCAAAGATCC
AAACGAAAAGAGAGACCACATGGTCTTGTTAGAATTTGTTACTGCTGCTGGTATTACCCATGGTATTGAT
GAATTGTACAAAATTCCAGTTCCAACGCGTGATCTAGAGAAGCCATTCATGTCTAAAGGTGAAGAATTAT
TCACTGGTGTTGTCCCAATTTTGGTTGAATTAGATGGTGATGTTAATGGTCACAAATTTTCTGTCTCCGG
TGAAGGTGAAGGTGATGCTACTTACGGTAAATTGACCTTAAAATTTATTTGTACTACTGGTAAATTGCCA
GTTCCATGGCCAACCTTAGTCACTACTTTAACTTATGGTGTTCAATGTTTTTCTAGATACCCAGATCATA
TGAAACAACATGACTTTTTCAAGTCTGCCATGCCAGAAGGTTATGTTCAAGAAAGAACTATTTTTTTCAA
AGATGACGGTAACTACAAGACCAGAGCTGAAGTCAAGTTTGAAGGTGATACCTTAGTTAATAGAATCGAA
TTAAAAGGTATTGATTTTAAAGAAGATGGTAACATTTTAGGTCACAAATTGGAATACAACTATAACTCTC
ACAATGTTTACATCATGGCTGACAAACAAAAGAATGGTATCAAAGTTAACTTCAAAATTAGACACAACAT
TGAAGATGGTTCTGTTCAATTAGCTGACCATTATCAACAAAATACTCCAATTGGTGATGGTCCAGTCTTG
TTACCAGACAACCATTACTTATCCACTCAATCTGCCTTATCCAAAGATCCAAACGAAAAGAGAGACCACA
TGGTCTTGTTAGAATTTGTTACTGCTGCTGGTATTACCCATGGTATGGATGAATTATATAAATAAGGCGC
GCCACTTCTAAATAAGCGAATTTCTTATGATTTATGATTTTTATTATTAAATAAGTTATAAAAAAAATAA
GTGTATACAAATTTTAAAGTGACTCTTAGGTTTTAAAACGAAAATTCTTATTCTTGAGTAACTCTTTCCT
GTAGGTCAGGTTGCTTTCTCAGGTATAGTATGAGGTCGCTCTTATTGACCACACCTCTACCGGCAGATCC
GCTAGGGATAACAGGGTAATATAGATCTGTTTAGCTTGCCTCGTCCCCGCCGGGTCACCCGGCCAGCGAC
ATGGAGGCCCAGAATACCCTCCTTGACAGTCTTGACGTGCGCAGCTCAGGGGCATGATGTGACTGTCGCC
CGTACATTTAGCCCATACATCCCCATGTATAATCATTTGCATCCATACATTTTGATGGCCGCACGGCGCG
AAGCAAAAATTACGGCTCCTCGCTGCAGACCTGCGAGCAGGGAAACGCTCCCCTCACAGACGCGTTGAAT
TGTCCCCACGCCGCGCCCCTGTAGAGAAATATAAAAGGTTAGGATTTGCCACTGAGGTTCTTCTTTCATA
TACTTCCTTTTAAAATCTTGCTAGGATACAGTTCTCACATCACATCCGAACATAAACAACCATGACAGTC
AACACTAAGACCTATAGTGAGAGAGCAGAAACTCATGCCTCACCAGTAGCACAGCGATTATTTCGATTAA
TGGAACTGAAGAAAACCAATTTATGTGCATCAATTGACGTTGATACCACTAAGGAATTCCTTGAATTAAT
TGATAAATTAGGTCCTTATGTATGCTTAATCAAGACTCATATTGATATAATCAATGATTTTTCCTATGAA
TCCACTATTGAACCATTATTAGAACTTTCACGTAAACATCAATTTATGATTTTTGAAGATAGAAAATTTG
CTGATATTGGTAATACCGTAAAGAAACAATATATTGGTGGAGTTTATAAAATTAGTAGTTGGGCAGATAT
TACCAATGCTCATGGTGTCACTGGGAATGGAGTGGTTGAAGGATTAAAACAGGGAGCTAAAGAAACCACC
ACCAACCAAGAGCCAAGAGGGTTATTGATGTTAGCTGAATTATCATCAGTGGGATCATTAGCATATGGAG
AATATTCTCAAAAAACTGTTGAAATTGCTAAATCCGATAAGGAATTTGTTATTGGATTTATTGCCCAACG
TGATATGGGTGGCCAAGAAGAAGGATTTGATTGGCTTATTATGACACCTGGAGTTGGATTAGATGATAAA
GGTGATGGATTAGGACAACAATATAGAACTGTTGATGAAGTTGTTAGCACTGGAACTGATATTATCATTG
TTGGTAGAGGATTGTTTGGTAAAGGAAGAGATCCAGATATTGAAGGTAAAAGGTATAGAAATGCTGGTTG
GAATGCTTATTTGAAAAAGACTGGCCAATTATAATCAGTACTGACAATAAAAAGATTCTTGTTTTCAAGA
ACTTGTCATTTGTATAGTTTTTTTATATTGTAGTTGTTCTATTTTAATCAAATGTTAGCGTGATTTATAT
TTTTTTTCGCCTCGACATCATCTGCCCAGATGCGAAGTTAAGTGCGCAGAAAGTAATATCATGCGTCAAT
CGTATGTGAATGCTGGTCGCTATACTGCTGTCGATTCGATACTAACGCCGCCATCCAGTGTCGAAAACGA
GCTCGAATTCATCGATGATATCAGATCCACTAGTGGCCTATGCTAGTGGTGCTCTTAATGTTTTCCCATT
ACTACTGATAATACCTTGGGCACTACGATTATCTGATCACATTTAACAGAGAAATTTAAAAAAAGAAAAA
TATCTATATAAAAATATGTAAATGTTGCTATTATTTTATGATGTTCTGATTTTTTTCGTCAAACCTTAGA
TTTCTTATGTACATTAAACTTAAACATTTTGCATTGTTCTTCCAGTTCTTGGATTATATTATCTTGGTGG
GAGTCAATCAAATCCCAATCGACGCTATTACTGGACAAGTCAACTTTATTCGCAAAACAAGTCCTGTAAT
CATCACCAAAAGTCTCAATGAATGCTTCTTCATTAAGATACTTTGACCATTCCATAGGCGGAAACGTGTT
TTTATCCAACACTCTGTCACTCTTGGACCGTGGCTTTGGCGCCCTTTCATTTTGTCTTACATAAAAGTAT
CTCAGCAGCATTATTGCTTCTTTCCTCAAGATCCCCGGTATACTCTCGTACCCTGCCGCACTATTGTTCT
TGGGCACTAATGTACACGTATCATGATTTACTGACAAGACAGTACCGTTGCCTCCAAATCTCTCGTTGCC
ACAACCGAACACCACCTTTCCAATGTCTAATTGCTTGAGAGCAGATGCACACATTATACACGGTTCTACA
GTAACATATAGAGTAATGTCTTTGAACACGTCAACAACTCCTCGGGAGCCCAACATCGCCTTGATCTGAT
CGATCCCCATGAACTCAGCATGTGCTACTCCAGTTAATGACTTGTTCGTATCGTTCATGCCATAAGCCAT
CACCTGGCCAGTTGGCGTATGTACAAAGATGCAAGCTACCGGTGTCTCATCGTGGTCAAGAGCGTATCTA
GCCAAACGGACAGCCTCGAGGGGGGGCCCGGTACCCAGCTTTTGTTCCCTTTAGTGAGGGTTAATTGCGC
GCTTGGCGTAATCATGGTCATAGCTGTTTCCTGTGTGAAATTGTTATCCGCTCACAATTCCACACAACAT
ACGAGCCGGAAGCATAAAGTGTAAAGCCTGGGGTGCCTAATGAGTGAGCTAACTCACATTAATTGCGTTG
CGCTCACTGCCCGCTTTCCAGTCGGGAAACCTGTCGTGCCAGCTGCATTAATGAATCGGCCAACGCGCGG
GGAGAGGCGGTTTGCGTATTGGGCGCTCTTCCGCTTCCTCGCTCACTGACTCGCTGCGCTCGGTCGTTCG
GCTGCGGCGAGCGGTATCAGCTCACTCAAAGGCGGTAATACGGTTATCCACAGAATCAGGGGATAACGCA
GGAAAGAACATGTGAGCAAAAGGCCAGCAAAAGGCCAGGAACCGTAAAAAGGCCGCGTTGCTGGCGTTTT
TCCATAGGCTCCGCCCCCCTGACGAGCATCACAAAAATCGACGCTCAAGTCAGAGGTGGCGAAACCCGAC
AGGACTATAAAGATACCAGGCGTTTCCCCCTGGAAGCTCCCTCGTGCGCTCTCCTGTTCCGACCCTGCCG
CTTACCGGATACCTGTCCGCCTTTCTCCCTTCGGGAAGCGTGGCGCTTTCTCATAGCTCACGCTGTAGGT
ATCTCAGTTCGGTGTAGGTCGTTCGCTCCAAGCTGGGCTGTGTGCACGAACCCCCCGTTCAGCCCGACCG
CTGCGCCTTATCCGGTAACTATCGTCTTGAGTCCAACCCGGTAAGACACGACTTATCGCCACTGGCAGCA
GCCACTGGTAACAGGATTAGCAGAGCGAGGTATGTAGGCGGTGCTACAGAGTTCTTGAAGTGGTGGCCTA
ACTACGGCTACACTAGAAGGACAGTATTTGGTATCTGCGCTCTGCTGAAGCCAGTTACCTTCGGAAAAAG
AGTTGGTAGCTCTTGATCCGGCAAACAAACCACCGCTGGTAGCGGTGGTTTTTTTGTTTGCAAGCAGCAG
ATTACGCGCAGAAAAAAAGGATCTCAAGAAGATCCTTTGATCTTTTCTACGGGGTCTGACGCTCAGTGGA
ACGAAAACTCACGTTAAGGGATTTTGGTCATGAGATTATCAAAAAGGATCTTCACCTAGATCCTTTTAAA
TTAAAAATGAAGTTTTAAATCAATCTAAAGTATATATGAGTAAACTTGGTCTGACAGTTACCAATGCTTA
ATCAGTGAGGCACCTATCTCAGCGATCTGTCTATTTCGTTCATCCATAGTTGCCTGACTCCCCGTCGTGT
AGATAACTACGATACGGGAGGGCTTACCATCTGGCCCCAGTGCTGCAATGATACCGCGAGACCCACGCTC
ACCGGCTCCAGATTTATCAGCAATAAACCAGCCAGCCGGAAGGGCCGAGCGCAGAAGTGGTCCTGCAACT
TTATCCGCCTCCATCCAGTCTATTAATTGTTGCCGGGAAGCTAGAGTAAGTAGTTCGCCAGTTAATAGTT
TGCGCAACGTTGTTGCCATTGCTACAGGCATCGTGGTGTCACGCTCGTCGTTTGGTATGGCTTCATTCAG
CTCCGGTTCCCAACGATCAAGGCGAGTTACATGATCCCCCATGTTGTGCAAAAAAGCGGTTAGCTCCTTC
GGTCCTCCGATCGTTGTCAGAAGTAAGTTGGCCGCAGTGTTATCACTCATGGTTATGGCAGCACTGCATA
ATTCTCTTACTGTCATGCCATCCGTAAGATGCTTTTCTGTGACTGGTGAGTACTCAACCAAGTCATTCTG
AGAATAGTGTATGCGGCGACCGAGTTGCTCTTGCCCGGCGTCAATACGGGATAATACCGCGCCACATAGC
AGAACTTTAAAAGTGCTCATCATTGGAAAACGTTCTTCGGGGCGAAAACTCTCAAGGATCTTACCGCTGT
TGAGATCCAGTTCGATGTAACCCACTCGTGCACCCAACTGATCTTCAGCATCTTTTACTTTCACCAGCGT
TTCTGGGTGAGCAAAAACAGGAAGGCAAAATGCCGCAAAAAAGGGAATAAGGGCGACACGGAAATGTTGA
ATACTCATACTCTTCCTTTTTCAATATTATTGAAGCATTTATCAGGGTTATTGTCTCATGAGCGGATACA
TATTTGAATGTATTTAGAAAAATAAACAAATAGGGGTTCCGCGCACATTTCCCCGAAAAGTGCCAC
