>Addgene plasmid #69191 | LD224 | addgene partial sequence | sequence record 124213 | pHybLex_rev 5'-GAGTCACTTTAAAATTTGTATACAC-3'
ACTTATTTAATAATAAAAATCATAAATCATAAGAAATTCGCTTATTTAGAAGTGGCGCGCCTTATTTATA
TAATTCATCCATACCATGGGTAATACCAGCAGCAGTAACAAATTCTAACAAGACCATGTGGTCTCTCTTT
TCGTTTGGATCTTTGGATAAGGCAGATTGAGTGGATAAGTAATGGTTGTCTGGTAACAAGACTGGACCAT
CACCAATTGGAGTATTTTGTTGATAATGGTCAGCTAATTGAACAGAACCATCTTCAATGTTGTGTCTAAT
TTTGAAGTTAACTTTGATACCATTCTTTTGTTTGTCAGCCATGATGTAAACATTGTGAGAGTTATAGTTG
TATTCCAATTTGTGACCTAAAATGTTACCATCTTCTTTAAAATCAATACCTTTTAATTCGATTCTATTAA
CTAAGGTATCACCTTCAAACTTGACTTCAGCTCTGGTCTTGTAGTTACCGTCATCTTTGAAAAAAATAGT
TCTTTCTTGAACATAACCTTCTGGCATGGCAGACTTGAAAAAGTCATGTTGTTTCATATGATCTGGGTAT
CTAGAAAAACATTGAACACCATAAGTTAAAGTAGTGACTAAGGTTGGCCATGGAACTGGCAATTTACCAG
TAGTACAAATAAATTTTAAGGTCAATTTACCGTAAGTAGCATCACCTTCACCTTCACCGGAGACAGAAAA
TTTGTGACCATTAACATCACCATCTAATTCAACCAAAATTGGGACAACACCAGTGAATAATTCTTCACCT
TTAGACATGAATGGCTTCTCTAGATCACGCGTTGGAACTGGAATTTTGTACAATTCATCAATACCATGGG
TAATACCAGCAGCAGTAACAAA
