>Addgene plasmid #69191 | LD224 | addgene partial sequence | sequence record 126224 | T7 5'-TAATACGACTCACTATAGGG-3'
CGCGGTTTCTGCTGAAAGCCCAAGCTTTCATAAATTAATAGGTTTCGTGGTCTAGTCGGTTATGGCATCT
GCTTAACACGCAGAACGTCCCCAGTTCGATCCTGGGCGAAATCAATTTTTTGTTTTTTTAATTCACAAGA
ATAACCTGGTATTGTTATAAGCAAGCCACCCTTTGCGTACGATCAAACACCCTATAAAATCTATATGCAA
TACTGAGATATTGTATTTTTTCTCCTTTAATTGTTTATAGTTCAGAATAACAGTTCAAAAATCTATGCCG
CGCTCACAGGGTCCTGCCGGGTATTCGCCCTCCAGCTTGAAAGGGGTGGCAATGCCCAAGAGCGATGTAT
AGTTTAGTATCAAGGAATTGAGAGAGGTATTACACCAAGGATTTCCGTGAACGAAGTGACGACGCAAGAT
TAACAGATTAAATTCTGGTAGTAGGCTAAGCCGTTATTAAACTTTATTTACGGTATACCACAATACTGCT
CTTTTTGTTGAGGATATGACAGACAAAGGCAAGAACGATTTAACAAGCAAAGCTAAGGACAAAGCCAGAG
GCAACCCCGAGAAGCCACCATATTGGTTTGAAATCATTGTTTCTGATCCACAAAAAAGAACTGGTGACCC
AGGCTCTTCATCTGGCTACGTGAGTTATCAGATATCAACAAAGACTAACAACACGTCATTTTATGATAAT
CGTGGCGATCCAGAATCTATTATAGTTGTACATAGAAGATACAGTGACCTATTGCTCCTGCATGATATTT
TACTCAACAGGTTCCCCACCTGCATCATCCCGCCATTACCTGATAAGAAAGTTTTTCAATACATAGCAGG
CGATAGGTTTAGCCAAAGATTTACACAAAAGAGATGTCATAGTTTGCAAAATTTCCTAAGAAGGGTCTCT
TTGCATCCCGATCTTTCTCAATCAAAAGTCTTCAAAACTTTT
